>Addgene plasmid #204439 | Interface-8 | addgene full sequence | sequence record 404950 | Addgene NGS Result
CTTTCCAAAATGTCGTAACAACTCCACCCCATTGACGCAAATGGGCGGTAGGCGTGTACGGTGGGAGGTC
TATATAAGCAGAGCTGGTTTAGTGAACCGTCAGATCCGCTAGCGCTACCGATGTGGCGACTACGTCGGGC
CGCTGTGGCCTGTGAGGTCTGCCAGTCTTTAGTGAAACACAGCTCTGGAATAAAAGGAAGTTTACCACTA
CAAAAACTACATCTGGTTTCACGAAGCATTTATCATTCACATCATCCTACCTTAAAGCTTCAACGACCCC
AATTAAGGACATCCTTTCAGCAGTTCTCTTCTCTGACAAACCTTCCTTTACGTAAACTGAAATTCTCTCC
AATTAAATATGGCTACCAGCCTCGCAGGAATTTTTGGCCAGCAAGATTAGCTACGAGACTCTTAAAACTT
CGCTATCTCATACTAGGATCGGCTGTTGGGGGTGGCTACACAGCCAAAAAGACTTTTGATCAGTGGAAAG
ATATGATACCGGACCTTAGTGAATATAAATGGATTGTGCCTGACATTGTGTGGGAAATTGATGAGTATAT
CGATTTTGAGAAAATTAGAAAAGCCCTTCCTAATTCAGAAGACCTTGTAAAGTTAGCACCAGACTTTGAC
AAGATTGTTGAAAGCCTTAGCTTATTGAAGGACTTTTTTACCTCAGGTTCTCCGGAAGAAACGGCGTTTA
GAGCAACAGATCGTGGATCTGAAAGTGACAAGCATTTTAGAAAGGTGTCAGACAAAGAGAAAATTGACCA
ACTTCAGGAAGAACTTCTGCACACTCAGTTGAAGTATCAGAGAATCTTGGAAGCGTTAGAAAAGGAGAAC
AAAGAATTGAGAAAATTAGTATTGCAGAAAGATGACAAAGGCATTCATCATAGAAAGCTTAAGAAATCTT
TGATTGACATGTATTCTGAAGTTCTTGATGTTCTCTCTGATTATGATGCCAGTTATAATACGCAAGATCA
TCTGCCACGGGTTGTTGTGGTTGGAGATCAGAGTGCTGGAAAGACTAGTGTGTTGGAAATGATTGCCCAA
GCTCGAATATTCCCAAGAGGATCTGGGGAGATGATGACACGTTCTCCAGTTAAGGTGACTCTGAGTGAAG
GTCCTCACCATGTGGCCCTATTTAAAGATAGTTCTCGGGAGTTTGATCTTACCAAAGAAGAAGATCTTGC
AGCATTAAGACATGAAATAGAACTTCGAATGAGGAAAAATGTGAAAGAAGGCTGTACCGTTAGCCCTGAG
ACCATATCCTTAAATGTAAAAGGCCCTGGACTACAGAGGATGGTGCTTGTTGACTTACCAGGTGTGATTA
ATACTGTGACATCAGGCATGGCTCCTGACACAAAGGAAACTATTTTCAGTATCAGCAAAGCTTACATGCA
GAATCCTAATGCCATCATACTGTGTATTCAAGATGGATCTGTGGATGCTGAACGCAGTATTGTTACAGAC
TTGGTCAGTCAAATGGACCCTCATGGAAGGAGAACCATATTCGTTTTGACCAAAGTAGACCTGGCAGAGA
AAAATGTAGCCAGTCCAAGCAGGATTCAGCAGATAATTGAAGGAAAGCTCTTCCCAATGAAAGCTTTAGG
TTATTTTGCTGTTGTAACAGGAAAAGGGAACAGCTCTGAAAGCATTGAAGCTATAAGAGAATATGAAGAA
GAGTTTTTTCAGAATTCAAAGCTCCTAAAGACAAGCATGCTAAAGGCACACCAAGTGACTACAAGAAATT
TAAGCCTTGCAGTATCAGACTGCTTTTGGAAAATGGTACGAGAGTCTGTTGAACAACAGGCTGATAGTTT
CAAAGCAACACGTTTTAACCTTGAAACTGAATGGAAGAATAACTATCCTCGCCTGCGGGAACTTGACCGG
AATGAACTATTTGAAAAAGCTAAAAATGAAATCCTTGATGAAGTTATCAGTCTGAGCCAGGTTACACCAA
AACATTGGGAGGAAATCCTTCAACAATCTTTGTGGGAAAGAGTATCAACTCATGTGATTGAAAACATCTA
CCTTCCAGCTGCGCAGACCATGAATTCAGGAACTTTTAACACCACAGTGGATATCAAGCTTAAACAGTGG
ACTGATAAACAACTTCCTAATAAAGCAGTAGAGGTTGCTTGGGAGACCCTACAAGAAGAATTTTCCCGCT
TTATGACAGAACCGAAAGGGAAAGAGCATGATGACATATTTGATAAACTTAAAGAGGCCGTTAAGGAAGA
AAGTATTAAACGACACAAGTGGAATGACTTTGCGGAGGACAGCTTGAGGGTTATTCAACACAATGCTTTG
GAAGACCGATCCATATCTGATAAACAGCAATGGGATGCAGCTATTTATTTTATGGAAGAGGCTCTGCAGG
CTCGTCTCAAGGATACTGAAAATGCAATTGAAAACATGGTGGGTCCAGACTGGAAAAAGAGGTGGTTATA
CTGGAAGAATCGGACCCAAGAACAGTGTGTTCACAATGAAACCAAGAATGAATTGGAGAAGATGTTGAAA
TGTAATGAGGAGCACCCAGCTTATCTTGCAAGTGATGAAATAACCACAGTCCGGAAGAACCTTGAATCCC
GAGGAGTAGAAGTAGATCCAAGCTTGATTAAGGATACTTGGCATCAAGTTTATAGAAGACATTTTTTAAA
AACAGCTCTAAACCATTGTAACCTTTGTCGAAGAGGTTTTTATTACTACCAAAGGCATTTTGTAGATTCT
GAGTTGGAATGCAATGATGTGGTCTTGTTTTGGCGTATACAGCGCATGCTTGCTATCACCGCAAATACTT
TAAGGCAACAACTTACAAATACTGAAGTTAGGCGATTAGAGAAAAATGTTAAAGAGGTATTGGAAGATTT
TGCTGAAGATGGTGAGAAGAAGATTAAATTGCTTACTGGTAAACGCGTTCAACTGGCGGAAGACCTCAAG
AAAGTTAGAGAAATTCAAGAAAAACTTGATGCTTTCATTGAAGCTCTTCATCAGGAGAAAGGGCTAGCGC
TACCGGTCGCCACCATGGTGAGCAAGGGCGAGGAGCTGTTCACCGGGGTGGTGCCCATCCTGGTCGAGCT
GGACGGCGACGTAAACGGCCACAAGTTCAGCGTGTCCGGCGAGGGCGAGGGCGATGCCACCTACGGCAAG
CTGACCCTGAAGTTCATCTGCACCACCGGCAAGCTGCCCGTGCCCTGGCCCACCCTCGTGACCACCCTGA
CCTACGGCGTGCAGTGCTTCAGCCGCTACCCCGACCACATGAAGCAGCACGACTTCTTCAAGTCCGCCAT
GCCCGAAGGCTACGTCCAGGAGCGCACCATCTTCTTCAAGGACGACGGCAACTACAAGACCCGCGCCGAG
GTGAAGTTCGAGGGCGACACCCTGGTGAACCGCATCGAGCTGAAGGGCATCGACTTCAAGGAGGACGGCA
ACATCCTGGGGCACAAGCTGGAGTACAACTACAACAGCCACAACGTCTATATCATGGCCGACAAGCAGAA
GAACGGCATCAAGGTGAACTTCAAGATCCGCCACAACATCGAGGACGGCAGCGTGCAGCTCGCCGACCAC
TACCAGCAGAACACCCCCATCGGCGACGGCCCCGTGCTGCTGCCCGACAACCACTACCTGAGCACCCAGT
CCAAGCTGAGCAAAGACCCCAACGAGAAGCGCGATCACATGGTCCTGCTGGAGTTCGTGACCGCCGCCGG
GATCACTCTCGGCATGGACGAGCTGTACAAGTAAAGCGGCCGCGACTCTAGATCATAATCAGCCATACCA
CATTTGTAGAGGTTTTACTTGCTTTAAAAAACATCCCACACCTCCCCCTGAACCTGAAACATAAAATGAA
TGCAATTGTTGTTGTTAACTTGTTTATTGCAGCTTATAATGGTTACAAATAAAGCAATAGCATCACAAAT
TTCACAAATAAAGCATTTTTTTCACTGCATTCTAGTTGTGGTTTGTCCAAACTCATCAATGTATCTTAAG
GCGTAAATTGTAAGCGTTAATATTTTGTTAAAATTCGCGTTAAATTTTTGTTAAATCAGCTCATTTTTTA
ACAAATAGGCCGAAATCGGCAAAATCCCTTATAAATCAAAAGAATAGACCGAGATAGGGT
[37 nt withheld, positions 4121-4157]
AAAGAACGTGGACTCCAACGTCAAAGG
[49 nt withheld, positions 4185-4233]
T
[91 nt withheld, positions 4235-4325]
G
[124 nt withheld, positions 4327-4450]
CAGGTGGCACTTTTCGGGGAAATGTGCGCGGAACCCCTATTTGTTTATTTTTCTAAATACATTCAAATAT
GTATCCGCTCATGAGACAATAACCCTGATAAATGCTTCAATAATATTGAAAAAGGAAGAGTCCTGAGGCG
GAAAGAACCAGCTGTGGAATGTGTGTCAGTTAGGGTGTGGAAAGTCCCCAGGCTCCCCAGCAGGCAGAAG
TATGCAAAGCATGCATCTCAATTAGTCAGCAACCAGGTGTGGAAAGTCCCCAGGCTCCCCAGCAGGCAGA
AGTATGCAAAGCATGCATCTCAATTAGTCAGCAACCATAGTCCCGCCCCTAACTCCGCCCATCCCGCCCC
TAACTCCGCCCAGTTCCGCCCATTCTCCGCCCCATGGCTGACTAATTTTTTTTATTTATGCAGAGGCCGA
GGCCGCCTCGGCCTCTGAGCTATTCCAGAAGTAGTGAGGAGGCTTTTTTGGAGGCCTAGGCTTTTGCAAA
GATCGATCAAGAGACAGGATGAGGATCGTTTCGCATGATTGAACAAGATGGATTGCACGCAGGTTCTCCG
GCCGCTTGGGTGGAGAGGCTATTCGGCTATGACTGGGCACAACAGACAATCGGCTGCTCTGATGCCGCCG
TGTTCCGGCTGTCAGCGCAGGGGCGCCCGGTTCTTTTTGTCAAGACCGACCTGTCCGGTGCCCTGAATGA
ACTGCAAGACGAGGCAGCGCGGCTATCGTGGCTGGCCACGACGGGCGTTCCTTGCGCAGCTGTGCTCGAC
GTTGTCACTGAAGCGGGAAGGGACTGGCTGCTATTGGGCGAAGTGCCGGGGCAGGATCTCCTGTCATCTC
ACCTTGCTCCTGCCGAGAAAGTATCCATCATGGCTGATGCAATGCGGCGGCTGCATACGCTTGATCCGGC
TACCTGCCCATTCGACCACCAAGCGAAACATCGCATCGAGCGAGCACGTACTCGGATGGAAGCCGGTCTT
GTCGATCAGGATGATCTGGACGAAGAGCATCAGGGGCTCGCGCCAGCCGAACTGTTCGCCAGGCTCAAGG
CGAGCATGCCCGACGGCGAGGATCTCGTCGTGACCCATGGCGATGCCTGCTTGCCGAATATCATGGTGGA
AAATGGCCGCTTTTCTGGATTCATCGACTGTGGCCGGCTGGGTGTGGCGGACCGCTATCAGGACATAGCG
TTGGCTACCCGTGATATTGCTGAAGAGCTTGGCGGCGAATGGGCTGACCGCTTCCTCGTGCTTTACGGTA
TCGCCGCTCCCGATTCGCAGCGCATCGCCTTCTATCGCCTTCTTGACGAGTTCTTCTGAGCGGGACTCTG
GGGTTCGAAATGACCGACCAAGCGACGCCCAACCTGCCATCACGAGATTTCGATTCCACCGCCGCCTTCT
ATGAAAGGTTGGGCTTCGGAATCGTTTTCCGGGACGCCGGCTGGATGATCCTCCAGCGCGGGGATCTCAT
GCTGGAGTTCTTCGCCCACCCTAGGGGGAGGCTAACTGAAACACGGAAGGAGACAATACCGGAAGGAACC
CGCGCTATGACGGCAATAAAAAGACAGAATAAAACGCACGGTGTTGGGTCGTTTGTTCATAAACGCGGGG
TTCGGTCCCAGGGCTGGCACTCTGTCGATACCCCACCGAGACCCCATTGGGGCCAATACGCCCGCGTTTC
TTCCTTTTCCCCACCCCACCCCCCAAGTTCGGGTGAAGGCCCAGGGCTCGCAGCCAACGTCGGGGCGGCA
GGCCCTGCCATAGCCTCAGGTTACTCATATATACTTTAGATTGATTTAAAACTTCATTTTTAATTTAAAA
GGATCTAGGTGAAGATCCTTTTTGATAATCTCATGACCAAAATCCCTTAACGTGAGTTTTCGTTCCACTG
AGCGTCAGACCCCGTAGAAAAGATCAAAGGATCTTCTTGAGATCCTTTTTTTCTGCGCGTAATCTGCTGC
TTGCAAACAAAAAAACCACCGCTACCAGCGGTGGTTTGTTTGCCGGATCAAGAGCTACCAACTCTTTTTC
CGAAGGTAACTGGCTTCAGCAGAGCGCAGATACCAAATACTGTTCTTCTAGTGTAGCCGTAGTTAGGCCA
CCACTTCAAGAACTCTGTAGCACCGCCTACATACCTCGCTCTGCTAATCCTGTTACCAGTGGCTGCTGCC
AGTGGCGATAAGTCGTGTCTTACCGGGTTGGACTCAAGACGATAGTTACCGGATAAGGCGCAGCGGTCGG
GCTGAACGGGGGGTTCGTGCACACAGCCCAGCTTGGAGCGAACGACCTACACCGAACTGAGATACCTACA
GCGTGAGCTATGAGAAAGCGCCACGCTTCCCGAAGGGAGAAAGGCGGACAGGTATCCGGTAAGCGGCAGG
GTCGGAACAGGAGAGCGCACGAGGGAGCTTCCAGGGGGAAACGCCTGGTATCTTTATAGTCCTGTCGGGT
TTCGCCACCTCTGACTTGAGCGTCGATTTTTGTGATGCTCGTCAGGGGGGCGGAGCCTATGGAAAAACGC
CAGCAACGCGGCCTTTTTACGGTTCCTGGCCTTTTGCTGGCCTTTTGCTCACATGTTCTTTCCTGCGTTA
TCCCCTGATTCTGTGGATAACCGTATTACCGCCATGAATTAGTTATTAATAGTAATCAATTACGGGGTCA
TTAGTTCATAGCCCATATATGGAGTTCCGCGTTACATAACTTACGGTAAATGGCCCGCCTGGCTGACCGC
CCAACGACCCCCGCCAATTGACGTCAATAATGACGTATGTTCCCATAGTAACGCCAATAGGGACTTTCCA
TTGACGTCAATGGGTGGAGTATTTACGGTAAACTGCCCACTTGGCAGTACATCAAGTGTATCATATGCCA
AGTACGCCCCCTATTGACGTCAATGACGGTAAATGGCCCGCCTGGCATTATGCCCAGTACATGACCTTAT
GGGACTTTCCTACTTGGCAGTACATCTACGTATTAGTCATCGCTATTACCATGGTGATGCGGTTTTGGCA
GTACATCAATGGGCGTGGATAGCGGTTTGACTCACGGGGATTTCCAAGTCTACACCCCATTGACGTCAAT
GGGAGTTTGTTTTGGCACCAAAATCAACGGGA
Features (pLannotate 1.2.2; 15 found; start..end, strand, type, name):
     34..85      +  promoter       CMVd2 promoter: truncated human cytomegalovirus (CMV) immediate early promoter that yields moderately reduced expression relative to the full-length promoter
    121..3000    +  CDS            OPA1: OPA1_HUMAN - Also known as KIAA0567. Experimental evidence at protein level: Swiss-Prot protein existence level 1. Isoforms that contain the alternative exon 4b (present in isoform 4 and isoform 5) are required for mitochondrial genome maintenance, possibly by anchoring the mitochondrial nucleoids to the inner mitochondrial membrane. From Homo sapiens (Human).
   3025..3744    +  CDS            mEGFP: enhanced GFP with monomerizing A206K mutation (Zacharias et al., 2002) mammalian codon-optimized
   3761..3844    +  CDS            large T antigen (fragment): large T antigen from SV40 (simian virus 40)
   3867..3988    +  polyA_signal   SV40 poly(A) signal: SV40 polyadenylation signal
   4092..4450    -  rep_origin     f1 ori (sequence partly withheld): f1 bacteriophage origin of replication; arrow indicates direction of (+) strand synthesis
   4477..4581    +  promoter       AmpR promoter: bla
   4583..4940    +  promoter       SV40 promoter: SV40 enhancer and early promoter
   4975..5769    +  CDS            NeoR/KanR: aminoglycoside phosphotransferase from Tn5; aph(3')-II (or nptII); confers resistance to neomycin, kanamycin, and G418 (Geneticin®)
   5790..5942    +  CDS            ble (fragment): BLE_KLEPN - Experimental evidence at protein level: Swiss-Prot protein existence level 1. Binding protein with a strong affinity to the bleomycin family of antibiotics. Binds to CL990; an antimitotic-antibiotic compound. From Klebsiella pneumoniae.
   6001..6048    +  polyA_signal   HSV TK poly(A) signal: herpes simplex virus thymidine kinase polyadenylation signal (Cole and Stacy, 1985)
   6139..6155    -  polyA_signal   bGH poly(A) signal (fragment): bovine growth hormone polyadenylation signal
   6377..6965    +  rep_origin     ori: high-copy-number ColE1/pMB1/pBR322/pUC origin of replication
   7080..7443    +  enhancer       CMV enhancer: human cytomegalovirus immediate early enhancer
   7444..7562    +  promoter       CMV promoter (fragment): human cytomegalovirus (CMV) immediate early promoter
