[The description below was written by a language model from this plasmid's Addgene catalogue record and pLannotate feature annotations shown in this document.]
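Description:
Interface-8 is a mammalian expression plasmid built on the Clontech pEGFP-N1 backbone that encodes human OPA1 isoform 1 carrying an R235A substitution, fused to a green fluorescent protein. OPA1 is the dynamin-related GTPase of the mitochondrial inner membrane. The associated work concerns OPA1 helical assemblies and mitochondrial dysfunction, and the plasmid name suggests the mutation targets an assembly interface, although the record does not say so explicitly. Expression is driven by the CMV immediate-early enhancer and promoter, which span the numbering origin of the circular sequence and are therefore annotated in separate pieces at its two ends. The transcript is terminated by the SV40 polyadenylation signal.

The catalogue lists the EGFP tag as N-terminal on the backbone, but the feature table places the fluorescent protein directly downstream of the OPA1 coding sequence. This matches the usual pEGFP-N1 layout and gives a C-terminal fusion that leaves the OPA1 N-terminus free. The annotation also identifies the reporter as mEGFP, the monomerizing A206K variant, rather than standard EGFP. The short large T antigen, ble and bGH poly(A) matches are small fragment hits, most likely backbone remnants rather than functional elements.

Propagation in E. coli relies on a high-copy pUC-type origin, and an f1 origin is also present. A single NeoR/KanR cassette, terminated by the HSV TK poly(A) signal, sits behind tandem bacterial (bla) and SV40 early promoters. It confers kanamycin resistance in bacteria and G418 resistance in mammalian cells. The construct is suited to transient or stable expression for imaging the localization of the mutant OPA1 and its effects on mitochondria.
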