Addgene plasmid #204439: Interface-8
Purpose: Mammalian expression plasmid of GFP-tagged hOpa1 isoform 1 mutant protein.
Depositing lab: Keir Neuman. Depositing organization: National Heart, Lung, and Blood Institute (NHLBI). Publication: OPA1 helical structures give perspective to mitochondrial dysfunction. Nyenhuis SB, Wu X, Strub MP, Yim YI, Stanton AE, Baena V, Syed ZA, Canagarajah B, Hammer JA, Hinshaw JE. Nature. 2023 Aug 23. doi: 10.1038/s41586-023-06462-1. PubMed 37612506.
Backbone
  Vector backbone: pEGFP-N1
  Backbone manufacturer: Clontech
  Vector type: Mammalian Expression
  Selectable markers: Neomycin (select with G418)
Growth in bacteria
  Bacterial resistance: Kanamycin, 50 μg/mL
  Growth temperature: 37°C
  Growth strain: DH5alpha
  Copy number: High Copy
Gene/Insert
  Gene/Insert name: hOpa1 isoform 1
  Species: H. sapiens (human)
  Mutation: R235A
  Entrez Gene: OPA1 (a.k.a. BERHS, MGM1, MTDPS14, NPG, NTG, largeG)
  Promoter: CMV
  Tag / fusion protein: EGFP (N terminal on backbone)
  Cloning method: Unknown
  Sequencing primers: 5′ CNV-F; 3′ SV40-pArev
Terms and licenses: Academic/Nonprofit Terms; Industry Terms: Not Available to Industry
How to cite: Interface-8 was a gift from Keir Neuman (Addgene plasmid # 204439 ; http://n2t.net/addgene:204439 ; RRID:Addgene_204439)
